>Addgene plasmid #213601 | Flag-SKP1-T131E | addgene full sequence | sequence record 424279 | Addgene NGS Result
GACGGATCGGGAGATCTCCCGATCCCCTATGGTGCACTCTCAGTACAATCTGCTCTGATGCCGCATAGTT
AAGCCAGTATCTGCTCCCTGCTTGTGTGTTGGAGGTCGCTGAGTAGTGCGCGAGCAAAATTTAAGCTACA
ACAAGGCAAGGCTTGACCGACAATTGCATGAAGAATCTGCTTAGGGTTAGGCGTTTTGCGCTGCTTCGCG
ATGTACGGGCCAGATATACGCGTTGACATTGATTATTGACTAGTTATTAATAGTAATCAATTACGGGGTC
ATTAGTTCATAGCCCATATATGGAGTTCCGCGTTACATAACTTACGGTAAATGGCCCGCCTGGCTGACCG
CCCAACGACCCCCGCCCATTGACGTCAATAATGACGTATGTTCCCATAGTAACGCCAATAGGGACTTTCC
ATTGACGTCAATGGGTGGAGTATTTACGGTAAACTGCCCACTTGGCAGTACATCAAGTGTATCATATGCC
AAGTACGCCCCCTATTGACGTCAATGACGGTAAATGGCCCGCCTGGCATTATGCCCAGTACATGACCTTA
TGGGACTTTCCTACTTGGCAGTACATCTACGTATTAGTCATCGCTATTACCATGGTGATGCGGTTTTGGC
AGTACATCAATGGGCGTGGATAGCGGTTTGACTCACGGGGATTTCCAAGTCTCCACCCCATTGACGTCAA
TGGGAGTTTGTTTTGGCACCAAAATCAACGGGACTTTCCAAAATGTCGTAACAACTCCGCCCCATTGACG
CAAATGGGCGGTAGGCGTGTACGGTGGGAGGTCTATATAAGCAGAGCTCTCTGGCTAACTAGAGAACCCA
CTGCTTACTGGCTTATCGAAATTAATACGACTCACTATAGGGAGACCCAAGCTTGGTACCGAGCTCGGAT
CCATGGATTACAAGGATGACGACGATAAGCCTTCAATTAAGTTGCAGAGTTCTGATGGAGAGATATTTGA
AGTTGATGTGGAAATTGCCAAACAATCTGTGACTATTAAGACCATGTTGGAAGATTTGGGAATGGATGAT
GAAGGAGATGATGACCCAGTTCCTCTACCAAATGTGAATGCAGCAATATTAAAAAAGGTCATTCAGTGGT
GCACCCACCACAAGGATGACCCTCCTCCTCCTGAAGATGATGAGAACAAAGAAAAGCGAACAGATGATAT
CCCTGTTTGGGACCAAGAATTCCTGAAAGTTGACCAAGGAACACTTTTTGAACTCATTCTGGCTGCAAAC
TACTTAGACATCAAAGGTTTGCTTGATGTTACATGCAAGACTGTTGCCAATATGATCAAGGGGAAAGAGC
CTGAGGAGATTCGCAAGACCTTCAATATCAAAAATGACTTTACTGAAGAGGAGGAAGCCCAGGTACGCAA
AGAGAACCAGTGGTGTGAAGAGAAGTGACTCGAGCATGCATCTAGAGGGCCCTATTCTATAGTGTCACCT
AAATGCTAGAGCTCGCTGATCAGCCTCGACTGTGCCTTCTAGTTGCCAGCCATCTGTTGTTTGCCCCTCC
CCCGTGCCTTCCTTGACCCTGGAAGGTGCCACTCCCACTGTCCTTTCCTAATAAAATGAGGAAATTGCAT
CGCATTGTCTGAGTAGGTGTCATTCTATTCTGGGGGGTGGGGTGGGGCAGGACAGCAAGGGGGAGGATTG
GGAAGACAATAGCAGGCATGCTGGGGATGCGGTGGGCTCTATGGCTTCTGAGGCGGAAAGAACCAGCTGG
GGCTCTAGGGGGTATCCCC
[124 nt withheld, positions 1770-1893]
C
[91 nt withheld, positions 1895-1985]
A
[49 nt withheld, positions 1987-2035]
CCTTTGACGTTGGAGTCCACGTTCTTT
[37 nt withheld, positions 2063-2099]
ACCCTATCTCGGTCTATTCTTTTGATTTATAAGGGATTTTGCCGATTTCGGCCTATTGGTTAAAAAATGA
GCTGATTTAACAAAAATTTAACGCGAATTAATTCTGTGGAATGTGTGTCAGTTAGGGTGTGGAAAGTCCC
CAGGCTCCCCAGCAGGCAGAAGTATGCAAAGCATGCATCTCAATTAGTCAGCAACCAGGTGTGGAAAGTC
CCCAGGCTCCCCAGCAGGCAGAAGTATGCAAAGCATGCATCTCAATTAGTCAGCAACCATAGTCCCGCCC
CTAACTCCGCCCATCCCGCCCCTAACTCCGCCCAGTTCCGCCCATTCTCCGCCCCATGGCTGACTAATTT
TTTTTATTTATGCAGAGGCCGAGGCCACCTCTGCCTCTGAGCTATTCCAGAAGTAGTGAGGAGGCTTTTT
TGGAGGCCTAGGCTTTTGCAAAAAGCTCCCGGGAGCTTGTATATCCATTTTCGGATCTGATCAAGAGACA
GGATGAGGATCGTTTCGCATGATTGAACAAGATGGATTGCACGCAGGTTCTCCGGCCGCTTGGGTGGAGA
GGCTATTCGGCTATGACTGGGCACAACAGACAATCGGCTGCTCTGATGCCGCCGTGTTCCGGCTGTCAGC
GCAGGGGCGCCCGGTTCTTTTTGTCAAGACCGACCTGTCCGGTGCCCTGAATGAACTGCAGGACGAGGCA
GCGCGGCTATCGTGGCTGGCCACGACGGGCGTTCCTTGCGCAGCTGTGCTCGACGTTGTCACTGAAGCGG
GAAGGGACTGGCTGCTATTGGGCGAAGTGCCGGGGCAGGATCTCCTGTCATCTCACCTTGCTCCTGCCGA
GAAAGTATCCATCATGGCTGATGCAATGCGGCGGCTGCATACGCTTGATCCGGCTACCTGCCCATTCGAC
CACCAAGCGAAACATCGCATCGAGCGAGCACGTACTCGGATGGAAGCCGGTCTTGTCGATCAGGATGATC
TGGACGAAGAGCATCAGGGGCTCGCGCCAGCCGAACTGTTCGCCAGGCTCAAGGCGCGCATGCCCGACGG
CGAGGATCTCGTCGTGACCCATGGCGATGCCTGCTTGCCGAATATCATGGTGGAAAATGGCCGCTTTTCT
GGATTCATCGACTGTGGCCGGCTGGGTGTGGCGGACCGCTATCAGGACATAGCGTTGGCTACCCGTGATA
TTGCTGAAGAGCTTGGCGGCGAATGGGCTGACCGCTTCCTCGTGCTTTACGGTATCGCCGCTCCCGATTC
GCAGCGCATCGCCTTCTATCGCCTTCTTGACGAGTTCTTCTGAGCGGGACTCTGGGGTTCGAAATGACCG
ACCAAGCGACGCCCAACCTGCCATCACGAGATTTCGATTCCACCGCCGCCTTCTATGAAAGGTTGGGCTT
CGGAATCGTTTTCCGGGACGCCGGCTGGATGATCCTCCAGCGCGGGGATCTCATGCTGGAGTTCTTCGCC
CACCCCAACTTGTTTATTGCAGCTTATAATGGTTACAAATAAAGCAATAGCATCACAAATTTCACAAATA
AAGCATTTTTTTCACTGCATTCTAGTTGTGGTTTGTCCAAACTCATCAATGTATCTTATCATGTCTGTAT
ACCGTCGACCTCTAGCTAGAGCTTGGCGTAATCATGGTCATAGCTGTTTCCTGTGTGAAATTGTTATCCG
CTCACAATTCCACACAACATACGAGCCGGAAGCATAAAGTGTAAAGCCTGGGGTGCCTAATGAGTGAGCT
AACTCACATTAATTGCGTTGCGCTCACTGCCCGCTTTCCAGTCGGGAAACCTGTCGTGCCAGCTGCATTA
ATGAATCGGCCAACGCGCGGGGAGAGGCGGTTTGCGTATTGGGCGCTCTTCCGCTTCCTCGCTCACTGAC
TCGCTGCGCTCGGTCGTTCGGCTGCGGCGAGCGGTATCAGCTCACTCAAAGGCGGTAATACGGTTATCCA
CAGAATCAGGGGATAACGCAGGAAAGAACATGTGAGCAAAAGGCCAGCAAAAGGCCAGGAACCGTAAAAA
GGCCGCGTTGCTGGCGTTTTTCCATAGGCTCCGCCCCCCTGACGAGCATCACAAAAATCGACGCTCAAGT
CAGAGGTGGCGAAACCCGACAGGACTATAAAGATACCAGGCGTTTCCCCCTGGAAGCTCCCTCGTGCGCT
CTCCTGTTCCGACCCTGCCGCTTACCGGATACCTGTCCGCCTTTCTCCCTTCGGGAAGCGTGGCGCTTTC
TCATAGCTCACGCTGTAGGTATCTCAGTTCGGTGTAGGTCGTTCGCTCCAAGCTGGGCTGTGTGCACGAA
CCCCCCGTTCAGCCCGACCGCTGCGCCTTATCCGGTAACTATCGTCTTGAGTCCAACCCGGTAAGACACG
ACTTATCGCCACTGGCAGCAGCCACTGGTAACAGGATTAGCAGAGCGAGGTATGTAGGCGGTGCTACAGA
GTTCTTGAAGTGGTGGCCTAACTACGGCTACACTAGAAGAACAGTATTTGGTATCTGCGCTCTGCTGAAG
CCAGTTACCTTCGGAAAAAGAGTTGGTAGCTCTTGATCCGGCAAACAAACCACCGCTGGTAGCGGTGGTT
TTTTTGTTTGCAAGCAGCAGATTACGCGCAGAAAAAAAGGATCTCAAGAAGATCCTTTGATCTTTTCTAC
GGGGTCTGACGCTCAGTGGAACGAAAACTCACGTTAAGGGATTTTGGTCATGAGATTATCAAAAAGGATC
TTCACCTAGATCCTTTTAAATTAAAAATGAAGTTTTAAATCAATCTAAAGTATATATGAGTAAACTTGGT
CTGACAGTTACCAATGCTTAATCAGTGAGGCACCTATCTCAGCGATCTGTCTATTTCGTTCATCCATAGT
TGCCTGACTCCCCGTCGTGTAGATAACTACGATACGGGAGGGCTTACCATCTGGCCCCAGTGCTGCAATG
ATACCGCGAGACCCACGCTCACCGGCTCCAGATTTATCAGCAATAAACCAGCCAGCCGGAAGGGCCGAGC
GCAGAAGTGGTCCTGCAACTTTATCCGCCTCCATCCAGTCTATTAATTGTTGCCGGGAAGCTAGAGTAAG
TAGTTCGCCAGTTAATAGTTTGCGCAACGTTGTTGCCATTGCTACAGGCATCGTGGTGTCACGCTCGTCG
TTTGGTATGGCTTCATTCAGCTCCGGTTCCCAACGATCAAGGCGAGTTACATGATCCCCCATGTTGTGCA
AAAAAGCGGTTAGCTCCTTCGGTCCTCCGATCGTTGTCAGAAGTAAGTTGGCCGCAGTGTTATCACTCAT
GGTTATGGCAGCACTGCATAATTCTCTTACTGTCATGCCATCCGTAAGATGCTTTTCTGTGACTGGTGAG
TACTCAACCAAGTCATTCTGAGAATAGTGTATGCGGCGACCGAGTTGCTCTTGCCCGGCGTCAATACGGG
ATAATACCGCGCCACATAGCAGAACTTTAAAAGTGCTCATCATTGGAAAACGTTCTTCGGGGCGAAAACT
CTCAAGGATCTTACCGCTGTTGAGATCCAGTTCGATGTAACCCACTCGTGCACCCAACTGATCTTCAGCA
TCTTTTACTTTCACCAGCGTTTCTGGGTGAGCAAAAACAGGAAGGCAAAATGCCGCAAAAAAGGGAATAA
GGGCGACACGGAAATGTTGAATACTCATACTCTTCCTTTTTCAATATTATTGAAGCATTTATCAGGGTTA
TTGTCTCATGAGCGGATACATATTTGAATGTATTTAGAAAAATAAACAAATAGGGGTTCCGCGCACATTT
CCCCGAAAAGTGCCACCTGACGTC
Features (pLannotate 1.2.2; 22 found; start..end, strand, type, name):
     28..80      -  misc_feature   bom (fragment): basis of mobility region from pBR322
    235..614     +  enhancer       CMV enhancer: human cytomegalovirus immediate early enhancer
    615..818     +  promoter       CMV promoter: human cytomegalovirus (CMV) immediate early promoter
    814..847     +  LTR            5' LTR (truncated) (fragment): truncated 5' long terminal repeat (LTR) from HIV-1
    863..881     +  promoter       T7 promoter: promoter for bacteriophage T7 RNA polymerase
    916..939     +  CDS            3xFLAG (fragment): three tandem FLAG® epitope tags
    940..1425    +  CDS            SKP1: SKP1_HUMAN - Also known as EMC19, OCP2, SKP1A, TCEB1L. Experimental evidence at protein level: Swiss-Prot protein existence level 1. Essential component of the SCF (SKP1-CUL1-F-box protein) ubiquitin ligase complex, which mediates the ubiquitination of proteins involved in cell cycle progression, signal transduction and transcription. In the SCF complex, serves as an adapter that links the F-box protein to CUL1. The functional specificity of the SCF complex depends on the F-box protein as substrate recognition component. SCF(BTRC) and SCF(FBXW11) direct ubiquitination of CTNNB1 and participate
   1456..1474    -  promoter       SP6 promoter: promoter for bacteriophage SP6 RNA polymerase
   1500..1724    +  polyA_signal   bGH poly(A) signal: bovine growth hormone polyadenylation signal
   1728..1749    +  promoter       SV40 promoter (fragment): SV40 enhancer and early promoter
   1770..2198    +  rep_origin     f1 ori (sequence partly withheld): f1 bacteriophage origin of replication; arrow indicates direction of (+) strand synthesis
   2212..2541    +  promoter       SV40 promoter: SV40 enhancer and early promoter
   2608..3399    +  CDS            neo: KKA2_KLEPN - Also known as kan, nptII. Experimental evidence at protein level: Swiss-Prot protein existence level 1. Resistance to kanamycin, neomycin, paromomycin, ribostamycin, butirosin and gentamicin B. From Klebsiella pneumoniae.
   3423..3581    +  CDS            ble (fragment): BLE_KLEPN - Experimental evidence at protein level: Swiss-Prot protein existence level 1. Binding protein with a strong affinity to the bleomycin family of antibiotics. Binds to CL990; an antimitotic-antibiotic compound. From Klebsiella pneumoniae.
   3576..3697    +  polyA_signal   SV40 poly(A) signal: SV40 polyadenylation signal
   3770..3786    -  protein_bind   lac operator: The lac repressor binds to the lac operator to inhibit transcription in E. coli. This inhibition can be relieved by adding lactose or isopropyl-β-D-thiogalactopyranoside (IPTG). lac repressor encoded by lacI
   3794..3824    -  promoter       lac promoter: promoter for the E. coli lac operon
   3839..3860    -  protein_bind   CAP binding site: CAP binding activates transcription in the presence of cAMP. E. coli catabolite activator protein
   3873..3965    -  CDS            lacI (fragment): lac repressor; lacI; The lac repressor binds to the lac operator to inhibit transcription in E. coli. This inhibition can be relieved by adding lactose or isopropyl-β-D-thiogalactopyranoside (IPTG).
   4148..4736    -  rep_origin     ori: high-copy-number ColE1/pMB1/pBR322/pUC origin of replication
   4907..5767    -  CDS            AmpR: β-lactamase; bla; confers resistance to ampicillin, carbenicillin, and related antibiotics
   5768..5872    -  promoter       AmpR promoter: bla
