[The description below was written by a language model from this plasmid's Addgene catalogue record and pLannotate feature annotations shown in this document.]
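Description:
Flag-SKP1-T131E is a mammalian expression plasmid built on the pcDNA3.1 backbone that produces human SKP1 carrying a threonine-to-glutamate substitution at residue 131, fused to an N-terminal Flag epitope. The sequenced construct is about 5.9 kb. It is maintained in E. coli at high copy through a ColE1/pUC-type origin with ampicillin selection from the β-lactamase gene, and it also carries an f1 phage origin. For stable selection in mammalian cells, an SV40 early promoter drives a neomycin phosphotransferase cassette terminated by an SV40 polyadenylation signal, conferring G418 resistance.

The expression unit consists of the human cytomegalovirus immediate-early enhancer and promoter, followed by a short Flag-coding segment (annotated as a fragment of 3xFLAG, consistent with a single tag) directly joined to the SKP1 open reading frame of roughly 490 bp, and then the bovine growth hormone polyadenylation signal. T7 and SP6 phage promoters flank the insert, as is usual for this backbone, and can serve for in vitro transcription or as sequencing primer sites. Several small annotated fragments (an HIV-1 LTR piece, ble, lacI, bom and lac promoter/operator elements) appear to be backbone remnants or short similarity hits rather than functional parts of the design.

SKP1 is the adaptor of SCF ubiquitin ligase complexes, bridging CUL1 and F-box proteins. Replacing a threonine with glutamate is a common way of mimicking phosphorylation, although the record does not state this rationale explicitly. The plasmid is intended for expressing the mutant in mammalian cells, where the Flag tag allows detection or immunoprecipitation, and it is associated with work on a noncanonical SKP1 role in the switch between autophagy and unconventional secretion.
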