Addgene plasmid #213601: Flag-SKP1-T131E
Purpose: Expresses human SKP1 T131E mutant in mammalian cells
Depositing lab: Michele Pagano. Depositing organization: NYU Grossman School of Medicine. Publication: A noncanonical function of SKP1 regulates the switch between autophagy and unconventional secretion. Li J, Krause GJ, Gui Q, Kaushik S, Rona G, Zhang Q, Liang FX, Dhabaria A, Anerillas C, Martindale JL, Vasilyev N, Askenazi M, Ueberheide B, Nudler E, Gorospe M, Cuervo AM, Pagano M. Sci Adv. 2023 Oct 13;9(41):eadh1134. doi: 10.1126/sciadv.adh1134. Epub 2023 Oct 13. PubMed 37831778.
Backbone
  Vector backbone: pcDNA3.1
  Vector type: Mammalian Expression
  Selectable markers: Neomycin (select with G418)
Growth in bacteria
  Bacterial resistance: Ampicillin, 100 μg/mL
  Growth temperature: 37°C
  Growth strain: DH5alpha
  Copy number: High Copy
Gene/Insert
  Gene/Insert name: human Flag tagged SKP1-T131E
  Species: H. sapiens (human)
  Insert size (bp): 500
  Entrez Gene: SKP1 (a.k.a. EMC19, OCP-II, OCP2, SKP1A, TCEB1L, p19A)
  Tag / fusion protein: Flag (N terminal on insert)
Terms and licenses: Academic/Nonprofit Terms; Industry Terms: Not Available to Industry
How to cite: Flag-SKP1-T131E was a gift from Michele Pagano (Addgene plasmid # 213601 ; http://n2t.net/addgene:213601 ; RRID:Addgene_213601)
